Addgene plasmid #56011: mPlum-CT6-Tubulin-6
Purpose: Localization: Microtubules, Excitation: 590, Emission: 649
Depositing lab: Michael Davidson. Depositing organization: Florida State University, Tallahassee.
Backbone
  Vector backbone: mPlum
  Backbone size w/o insert (bp): 4750
  Vector type: Mammalian Expression
  Selectable markers: Neomycin (select with G418)
Growth in bacteria
  Bacterial resistance: Kanamycin, 50 μg/mL
  Growth temperature: 37°C
  Growth strain: DH5alpha
  Copy number: High Copy
Gene/Insert
  Gene/Insert name: Tubulin (alt name: NM_006082.2)
  Species: H. sapiens (human)
  Entrez Gene: TUBA1B (a.k.a. K-ALPHA-1)
  Promoter: CMV
  Tag / fusion protein: CT6-mPlum (N terminal on backbone)
  Cloning method: Unknown
  Sequencing primers: 5′ CMV-F; 3′ SV40pA-R
Terms and licenses: Academic/Nonprofit Terms; Industry Terms: Not Available to Industry
Depositor comments: . Excitation = 590; Emission = 649
How to cite: mPlum-CT6-Tubulin-6 was a gift from Michael Davidson (Addgene plasmid # 56011 ; http://n2t.net/addgene:56011 ; RRID:Addgene_56011)
