[The description below was written by a language model from this plasmid's Addgene catalogue record.]
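Description:
mPlum-CT6-Tubulin-6 is a mammalian expression plasmid that produces human alpha-tubulin (TUBA1B, also known as K-ALPHA-1) fused to the far-red fluorescent protein mPlum. It is built on an mPlum backbone of about 4.75 kb without the insert. In bacteria it is maintained as a high-copy plasmid under kanamycin selection. It also carries a neomycin resistance marker, so transfected mammalian cells can be selected with G418, for example when stable lines are wanted. No feature table is provided, so the origin of replication and the exact arrangement of the resistance cassette are not stated. The cloning method is listed as unknown.

Expression of the fusion is driven by the CMV promoter, a strong constitutive promoter in most mammalian cell types. The listed 3′ sequencing primer suggests that an SV40 polyadenylation signal lies downstream of the coding region. The fluorescent protein is recorded as "CT6-mPlum" and sits at the N-terminus of tubulin, contributed by the backbone. The record does not explain "CT6" or the trailing "6" in the name. They may refer to a variant of the tag and a linker between the two proteins, but this cannot be confirmed from the fields given.

The tagged tubulin is intended to incorporate into microtubules, which is the stated localization, so the plasmid serves as a fluorescent marker of the microtubule cytoskeleton in imaging experiments. mPlum is listed with excitation at 590 nm and emission at 649 nm. This far-red emission makes it suitable for combination with green or yellow reporters in multicolour microscopy.
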