>Addgene plasmid #56011 | mPlum-CT6-Tubulin-6 | depositor partial sequence | sequence record 86918 | insert sequence 1
GACGTCGATCCGCTAGCGCTACCGGTGGCTACCATGGTGAGCAAGGGCGAGGAGGTCATCAAGGAGTTCA
TGCGCTTCAAGGAGCACATGGAGGGCTCCGTGAACGGCCACGAGTTCGAGATCGAGGGCGAGGGCGAGGG
CCGCCCCTACGAGGGCACCCAGACCGCCAGGCTGAAGGTGACCAAGGGTGGCCCCCTGCCCTTCGCCTGG
GACATCCTGTCCCCTCAGATCATGTACGGCTCCAAGGCCTACGTGAAGCACCCCGCCGACATCCCCGACT
ACTTGAAGCTGTCCTTCCCCGAGGGCTTCAAGTGGGAGCGCGTGATGAACTTCGAGGACGGCGGCGTGGT
GACCGTGACCCAGGACTCCTCCCTGCAGGACGGCGAGTTCATCTACAAGGTGAAGGTGCGCGGCACCAAC
TTCCCCTCCGACGGCCCCGTAATGCAGAAGAAGACCATGGGCTGGGAGGCCTCCTCCGAGCGGATGTACC
CCGAGGACGGCGCCCTGAAGGGCGAGATGAAGATGAGGCTGAGGCTGAAGGACGGCGGCCACTACGACGC
CGAGGTCAAGACCACCTACATGGCCAAGAAGCCCGTGCAGCTGCCCGGCGCCTACAAGACCGACATCAAG
CTGGACATCACCTCCCACAACGAGGACTACACCATCGTGGAACAGTACGAGCGCGCCGAGGGCCGCCACT
CCACCGGCGCCATGGACGAGCTGTACAAGTCCGGACTCAGATCTCGAGTGCGTGAGTGCATCTCCATCCA
CGTTGGCCAGGCTGGTGTCCAGATTGGCAATGCCTGCTGGGAGCTCTACTGCCTGGAACACGGCATCCAG
CCCGATGGCCAGATGCCAAGTGACAAGACCATTGGGGGAGGAGATGACT
