>Addgene plasmid #56011 | mPlum-CT6-Tubulin-6 | depositor partial sequence | sequence record 86919 | insert sequence 2
GGGGGAACTGGTTCTGGGTTCACCTCCCTGCTCATGGAACGTCTCTCAGTTGATTATGGCAAGAAGTCCA
AGCTGGAGTTCTCCATTTACCCAGCACCCCAGGTTTCCACAGCTGTAGTTGAGCCCTACAACTCCATCCT
CACCACCCACACCACCCTGGAGCACTCTGATTGTGCCTTCATGGTAGACAATGAGGCCATCTATGACATC
TGTCGTAGAAACCTCGATATCGAGCGCCCAACCTACACTAACCTTAACCGCCTTATTAGCCAGATTGTGT
CCTCCATCACTGCTTCCCTGAGATTTGATGGAGCCCTGAATGTTGACCTGACAGAATTCCAGACCAACCT
GGTGCCCTACCCCCGCATCCACTTCCCTCTGGCCACATATGCCCCTGTCATCTCTGCTGAGAAAGCCTAC
CATGAACAGCTTTCTGTAGCAGAGATCACCAATGCTTGCTTTGAGCCAGCCAACCAGATGGTGAAATGTG
ACCCTCGCCATGGTAAATACATGGCTTGCTGCCTGTTGTACCGTGGTGACGTGGTTCCCAAAGATGTCAA
TGCTGCCATTGCCACCATCAAAACCAAGCGCAGCATCCAGTTTGTGGATTGGTGCCCCACTGGCTTCAAG
GTTGGCATCAACTACCAGCCTCCCACTGTGGTGCCTGGTGGAGACCTGGCCAAGGTACAGAGAGCTGTGT
GCATGCTGAGCAACACCACAGCCATTGCTGAGGCCTGGGCTCGCCTGGACCACAAGTTTGACCTGATGTA
TGCCAAGCGTGCCTTTGTTCACTGGTACGTGGGTGAGGGGATGGAGGAAGGCGAGTTTTCAGAGGCCCGT
GAAGATATGGCTGCCCTTGAGAAGGATTATGAGGAGGTTGGTGTGGATTCTGTTGAAGGAGAGGGTGAGG
AAGAAGGAGAGGAATACTAAGGATCCACCGGATCTAGATAACTGATCATAATCAGCCATACCACATT
