>Addgene plasmid #56011 | mPlum-CT6-Tubulin-6 | addgene partial sequence | sequence record 114503 | CMV-F 5'-CGCAAATGGGCGGTAGGCGTG-3'
GACCGTCAGATCCGCTAGCGCTACCGGTGGCTACCATGGTGAGCAAGGGCGAGGAGGTCATCAAGGAGTT
CATGCGCTTCAAGGAGCACATGGAGGGCTCCGTGAACGGCCACGAGTTCGAGATCGAGGGCGAGGGCGAG
GGCCGCCCCTACGAGGGCACCCAGACCGCCAGGCTGAAGGTGACCAAGGGTGGCCCCCTGCCCTTCGCCT
GGGACATCCTGTCCCCTCAGATCATGTACGGCTCCAAGGCCTACGTGAAGCACCCCGCCGACATCCCCGA
CTACTTGAAGCTGTCCTTCCCCGAGGGCTTCAAGTGGGAGCGCGTGATGAACTTCGAGGACGGCGGCGTG
GTGACCGTGACCCAGGACTCCTCCCTGCAGGACGGCGAGTTCATCTACAAGGTGAAGGTGCGCGGCACCA
ACTTCCCCTCCGACGGCCCCGTAATGCAGAAGAAGACCATGGGCTGGGAGGCCTCCTCCGAGCGGATGTA
CCCCGAGGACGGCGCCCTGAAGGGCGAGATGAAGATGAGGCTGAGGCTGAAGGACGGCGGCCACTACGAC
GCCGAGGTCAAGACCACCTACATGGCCAAGAAGCCCGTGCAGCTGCCCGGCGCCTACAAGACCGACATCA
AGCTGGACATCACCTCCCACAACGAGGACTACACCATCGTGGAACAGTACGAGCGCGCCGAGGGCCGCCA
CTCCACCGGCGCCATGGACGAGCTGTACAAGTCCGGACTCAGATCTCGAGTGCGTGAGTGCATCTCCATC
CACGTTGGCCAGGCTGGTGTCCAGATTGGCAATGCCTGCTGGGAGCTCTACTGCCTGGAACACGGCATCC
AGCCCGATGGCCAGATGCCAAGTGACAAGACCATTGGGGGGA
